>Addgene plasmid #173845 | pPBpuro-UbC-canisEgf | addgene full sequence | sequence record 340318 | Addgene NGS Result
TTAGGACATCTCAGTCGCCGCTTGGAGCTCCCGTGAGGCGTGCTTGTCAATGCGGTAAGTGTCACTGATT
TTGAACTATAACGACCGCGTGAGTCAAAATGACGCATGATTATCTTTTACGTGACTTTTAAGATTTAACT
CATACGATAATTATATTGTTATTTCATGTTCTACTTACGTGATAACTTATTATATATATATTTTCTTGTT
ATAGATATCAACTAGAATGCTAGCCTCGAGGGCCTCCGCGCCGGGTTTTGGCGCCTCCCGCGGGCGCCCC
CCTCCTCACGGCGAGCGCTGCCACGTCAGACGAAGGGCGCAGCGAGCGTCCTGATCCTTCCGCCCGGACG
CTCAGGACAGCGGCCCGCTGCTCATAAGACTCGGCCTTAGAACCCCAGTATCAGCAGAAGGACATTTTAG
GACGGGACTTGGGTGACTCTAGGGCACTGGTTTTCTTTCCAGAGAGCGGAACAGGCGAGGAAAAGTAGTC
CCTTCTCGGCGATTCTGCGGAGGGATCTCCGTGGGGCGGTGAACGCCGATGATTATATAAGGACGCGCCG
GGTGTGGCACAGCTAGTTCCGTCGCAGCCGGGATTTGGGTCGCAGTTCTTGTTTGTGGATCGCTGTGATC
GTCACTTGGTGAGTAGCGGGCTGCTGGGCTGGCCGGGGCTTTCGTGGCCGCCGGGCCGCTCGGTGGGACG
GAGGCGTGTGGAGAGACCGCCAAGGGCTGTAGTCTGGGTCCGCGAGCAAGGTTGCCCTGAACTGGGGGTT
GGGGGGAGCGCAGCAAAATGGCGGCTGTTCCCGAGTCTTGAATGGAAGACGCTTGTGAGGCGGGCTGTGA
GGTCGTTGAAACAAGGTGGGGGGCATGGTGGGCGGCAAGAACCCAAGGTCTTGAGGCCTTCGCTAATGCG
GGAAAGCTCTTATTCGGGTGAGATGGGCTGGGGCACCATCTGGGGACCCTGACGTGAAGTTTGTCACTGA
CTGGAGAACTCGGTTTGTCGTCTGTTGCGGGGGCGGCAGTTATGGCGGTGCCGTTGGGCAGTGCACCCGT
ACCTTTGGGAGCGCGCGCCCTCGTCGTGTCGTGACGTCACCCGTTCTGTTGGCTTATAATGCAGGGTGGG
GCCACCTGCCGGTAGGTGTGCGGTAGGCTTTTCTCCGTCGCAGGACGCAGGGTTCGGGCCTAGGGTAGGC
TCTCCTGAATCGACAGGCGCCGGACCTCTGGTGAGGGGAGGGATAAGTGAGGCGTCAGTTTCTCTGGTCG
GTTTTATGTACCTATCTTCTTAAGTAGCTGAAGCTCCGGTTTTGAACTATGCGCTCGGGGTTGGCGAGTG
TGTTTTGTGAAGTTTTTTAGGCACCTTTTGAAATGTAATCATTTGGGTCAATATGTAATTTTCAGTGTTA
GACTAGTAAATTGTCCGCTAAATTCTGGCCGTTTTTGGCTTTTTTGTTAGACGGATCCATGAATTCACCA
TGCTGCTCCCCCTTATCATTCTGTGGCCGGTAGTTTTTAAATGTAGTTTTGCTAGTCTCTCAGACCCGGA
GAACTGGAACTGTCCTGAAGTCTCTCCCTCAGGAAAGGGGAGCCCTGCTTGTGTGGGTCCTGCACCCTTC
TTAATTTTCTCCCATGGAATCAGTATCTTTAGGATTGACCTGGAAGGCACTAATCATGAGCAATTGGTGG
CAGATGCTGGTGTATCAGTGATCATGGATTTTCATTATAATAAAGAAAGAATCTATTGGGTAGATCCAGA
AAGACAACTTTTGCAAAGAGTTTTTCTGAATGGGACAAGGCAAGAGAGAGTATGCAATATAGAGAAAAAT
GTTTCAGGAATGGCAATAAATTGGATAAATGAAGAACTTATTTGGTCAAATCAACAGGAAGGAATCATCA
CAGTAACAGATATGAAAGGAAACAATTCGCGAGTTCTCTTAAGAGCCTTAAACTATCCTGCAAATGTAGC
AATTGATCCAATAGAAAGGTTTATATTTTGGTCTTCAGAGGTGGCAGTGGCTGGCAGCCTTCACAGAGCA
GATCTCAATGGTGTGGAAGAGAAGATTCTTTTACAGACATCAGAAAGAATAACAGCTGTGTCATTGGATG
TGCTTGATAAACAGCTTTTTTGGATTCAGTACAGCAGAGATGGAAGCAATTCTCATATTTATTCCTGTAA
TTATGATGGAGGTTCTGTCCATCTTAGCAAACATCTTACACAGCATAATTTTTTTGCAATGTCCCTTTTT
GGGAATCAGATCTTCTATTCAACATGGAAAAAGAAGACAATTTGGATAGCTAACAAACACAGTGGGAAGG
ATATGGTTAGAATTAACCTAGATTCATCATTTGTACCACCTGGTGGAATCAAAGTAGTGCATCCACTCTT
ACAGCCCAAGGCAGAGAGTGGCACTTGGGCACCTGATCAGAAACTCTGCAAATGGAAGCAAGGTAACTGC
AGAGGCAGCACGTGTGGTCAAGATTCAAAGTCCTATTCATGCACGTGTGCAGAGGGATATACTTTAAGCC
AAGATGGAAAATACTGTGAAGATGTCAATGAATGTGCCTTTTGGAATCATGGCTGTACTCTTGGGTGTGA
AAACATCCCTGGATCTTATTATTGCACATGCCCTGTAGGATTTATTCTGCTTCCTGATGGGAAACGGTGT
CATCAATTAATTGCCTGTCCGAGCAATACATCTAAATGTAGCCATGACTGTGTTCTGACATCAGATGGTC
CCATATGTTTCTGTCCTGAAGGCTCAGTGCTTGAGGCAGATGGAAAAACATGTAGTGGCTGTTCATCACC
TGATAATGGTGGATGTAGCCAGCTCTGCCTCCCTCTCAGCCCAGTATCCTGGGAATGTGGTTGCTTTCCT
GGGTATGACCTACAACTGGACAAACAAAGCTGTGCAGCATCAGGACCACAACCATTTTTGCTGTTTGCCA
ATTCTCAAGATATTCGACACATGCATTTTGATGGAACAGATTATGGAACCCTGCTCAGCCAGCAAATGGG
AATGGTTTTTGCCCTTGATCACGACCCTGTGGAAAATAAGATATACTTTGCCCATACAGCCCTGAAGTGG
ATAGAGAGAGCTAACATGGATGGTTCCCAGCGAGAAAGGCTTATTGAGGAAGGAGTGGATGTGCCAGAAG
GTCTTGCCATAGATTGGATTGACCGTAAATTCTACTGGACAGACAGCGGAAAATCTCTTATTGAAGGGAG
TGATTTAAATGGAAAACATCGTGAGGTAATCATCAAGGAAGACATCTCTCAGCCACGAGGAATTGCTGTT
CATCCAATGGCCAAGAGATTATTCTGGACTGATATGGGGATTAATCCACGAATTGAAAGTTCTTCCCTTC
AAGGCATTGGCCGACTGGTTATAGCTAGCTCTGATCTGGTCTGGCCCAGTGGAATAACGATTGATTATGT
AACTGACAAATTGTACTGGTGTGATACCAAGCTGTCTGTGATTGAGATGGCCAATCTGGATGGTTCAAAA
CGCCAAAGACTTGCCCAGAACGATGTAGGTCACCCATTTGCTATGGCCGTGTTTGAGGATCACGTGTGGT
TCTCTGATTGGACTATGCCATCAATAATAAGAGTGGACAAGAGGACTGGCAAAAACAGGGTACGTCTCCG
AGGCAGCATGCTGAAGCCTTCATCACTGGTTGTAGTTCATCCATTGGCAAAACCAGGAGCACAGCCCTGC
TTATATCAAAATGGAGGCTGTGAACATATTTGCAAAGAGAGGTTTGGAACTGCTCAATGTTTGTGTCGTG
AAGGTTTTGTGAAAGCCCCAGATGGGAAAATGTGTCTGGCTCTGAATGGCCATCAGATACCGGCAGTAGG
TAGTGAAGCAGATCTAAGTAATCACGTAACGCCAGGGGATGTCTTACCCAGAAGTGAAGGATTTGAAGAT
AACATTACAGAATCTCAGCATATGCTAGTGGCCGAAATCATGGTGTCAGATGCTGACGACTGTGCTCCTG
TGGGATGCAGTACATGGGCTGAGTGTGTTTCAGAGGGAGAAAATGCCACATGTCAGTGTTTGAAAGGATT
TACTGGGGATGGAAAGCTATGTTTTGACATAGATGAATGTGAGATGGGCATCACGATTTGCCCTCCTACC
TCCTCAAAGTGCGTCAATACTGAAGGTGGTTATGTTTGTCAGTGCTCAGAAGGCTACCGAGGCGATGGGA
TCCACTGTCTGGATATTAATGAGTGCCAACTGGGCATGCACACCTGTGGGGAAAATGCCACCTGTACAAA
TATGGAGGGAAACTATACCTGCATGTGCGCTGGCAGCCTGTCTGAACCTGGACAGATATGTGCTGACTCT
ACTCCGCCTTCTCATCCCATGGAGGACAGTCACTATTCTGTGAGAAATGGTTATCGGGAATGCCCCTCAT
CCTATGATGGGTACTGCCTCTATAATGGTGTGTGTATGTACATTGAAGCAGTCGACAGATACGCATGCAA
CTGTGTTTTTGGCTACGTCGGGGAGCGATGTCAGCACCGAGACCTGAAATGGGAACTGCGCCACGCGGGC
CAGGGCCGGCAGCGGCAGGTCGCCGCGGTGGCCGTGGGCGTGGCCGTGCTCGTCCTGCTGCTGCTGCTCG
GGCTGGGGGGCGCGCACTGCTACAGGACTAAGAAGTTGTCATCAAAAAATTTAAAGAATCCTTATGAAGA
GCCAAGCAGAGAGGGTAGCAGTAGCAGGCCTTCAGACAGCGAGGCTAGGATGGCCTCTTTTCCCCAACCT
TGGTTTGTGGTTATAAAGGAACATCAAAATCTCAGGAATGGAAGTCAACCTATGGCCCTCAAGGATGGTG
AGTCAGCAGATGTTAGCCAATTTTCCTCTCCAGAGCCAGGGTCAGTAAAACGGACCTCATGGAGAAATGA
ACACCAGTTATATAAGGACACAGAGCAAGGCTGCTGCACTCCACCATCCAGTAATAGAGGCACCGGCTCT
CAGTCAATGGAGCAGAGCTTTTCTGTCCCCTCCTATGAGGCACAGCCCATTGCTTTGGGGGTTGAGAAGC
CACAGTCTCTCCTATCAGCTAACCCTTATTGCAACAAAGGGCCCCAGATCCACCACACCAAATGAAGCTG
ATTCAGTGAGCGGCCGCTCTAGAGTCAACTAACTTAAGCTAGCAACGGTTTCCCTCTAGCGGGATCAATT
CCGCCCCCCCCCCCTAACGTTACTGGCCGAAGCCGCTTGGAATAAGGCCGGTGTGCGTTTGTCTATATGT
TATTTTCCACCATATTGCCGTCTTTTGGCAATGTGAGGGCCCGGAAACCTGGCCCTGTCTTCTTGACGAG
CATTCCTAGGGGTCTTTCCCCTCTCGCCAAAGGAATGCAAGGTCTGTTGAATGTCGTGAAGGAAGCAGTT
CCTCTGGAAGCTTCTTGAAGACAAACAACGTCTGTAGCGACCCTTTGCAGGCAGCGGAACCCCCCACCTG
GCGACAGGTGCCTCTGCGGCCAAAAGCCACGTGTATAAGATACACCTGCAAAGGCGGCACAACCCCAGTG
CCACGTTGTGAGTTGGATAGTTGTGGAAAGAGTCAAATGGCTCTCCTCAAGCGTATTCAACAAGGGGCTG
AAGGATGCCCAGAAGGTACCCCATTGTATGGGATCTGATCTGGGGCCTCGGTGCACATGCTTTACATGTG
TTTAGTCGAGGTTAAAAAAACGTCTAGGCCCCCCGAACCACGGGGACGTGGTTTTCCTTTGAAAAACACG
ATAATACCATGACCGAGTACAAGCCCACGGTGCGCCTCGCCACCCGCGACGACGTCCCCAGGGCCGTACG
CACCCTCGCCGCCGCGTTCGCCGACTACCCCGCCACGCGCCACACCGTCGATCCGGACCGCCACATCGAG
CGGGTCACCGAGCTGCAAGAACTCTTCCTCACGCGCGTCGGGCTCGACATCGGCAAGGTGTGGGTCGCGG
ACGACGGCGCCGCGGTGGCGGTCTGGACCACGCCGGAGAGCGTCGAAGCGGGGGCGGTGTTCGCCGAGAT
CGGCCCGCGCATGGCCGAGTTGAGCGGTTCCCGGCTGGCCGCGCAGCAACAGATGGAAGGCCTCCTGGCG
CCGCACCGGCCCAAGGAGCCCGCGTGGTTCCTGGCCACCGTCGGCGTCTCGCCCGACCACCAGGGCAAGG
GTCTGGGCAGCGCCGTCGTGCTCCCCGGAGTGGAGGCGGCCGAGCGCGCCGGGGTGCCCGCCTTCCTGGA
GACCTCCGCGCCCCGCAACCTCCCCTTCTACGAGCGGCTCGGCTTCACCGTCACCGCCGACGTCGAGGTG
CCCGAAGGACCGCGCACCTGGTGCATGACCCGCAAGCCCGGTGCCTGATCGATGATCTAGAGCTCGCTGA
TCAGCCTCGACTGTGCCTTCTAGTTGCCAGCCATCTGTTGTTTGCCCCTCCCCCGTGCCTTCCTTGACCC
TGGAAGGTGCCACTCCCACTGTCCTTTCCTAATAAAATGAGGAAATTGCATCGCATTGTCTGAGTAGGTG
TCATTCTATTCTGGGGGGTGGGGTGGGGCAGGACAGCAAGGGGGAGGATTGGGAAGACAATAGCAGGCAT
GCTGGGGATGCGGTGGGCTCTATGGCTTCTGAGGCGGAAAGAACCTGCAGCCCAAGCTTGGCGTAATCAT
GGTCATAGCTGTTTCCTGTGTGAAATTGTTATCCGCTCACAATTCCACACAACATACGAGCCGGAAGCAT
AAAGTGTAAAGCCTGGGGTGCCTAATGAGTGAGCTAACTCACATTAATTGCGTTGCGCTCACTGCCCGCT
TTCCAGTCGGGAAACCTGTCGTGCCAGCGGATCTTAAAAGTTTTGTTACTTTATAGAAGAAATTTTGAGT
TTTTGTTTTTTTTTAATAAATAAATAAACATAAATAAATTGTTTGTTGAATTTATTATTAGTATGTAAGT
GTAAATATAATAAAACTTAATATCTATTCAAATTAATAAATAAACCTCGATATACAGACCGATAAAACAC
ATGCGTCAATTTTACGCATGATTATCTTTAACGTACGTCACAATATGATTATCTTTCTAGGGTTAATCTA
GTATACGCGTTTAATTAATCCAGCTTTTGTTCCCTTTAGTGAGGGTTAATTGCGCGCTTGGCGTAATCAT
GGTCATAGCTGTTTCCTGTGTGAAATTGTTATCCGCTCACAATTCCACACAACATACGAGCCGGAAGCAT
AAAGTGTAAAGCCTGGGGTGCCTAATGAGTGAGCTAACTCACATTAATTGCGTTGCGCTCACTGCCCGCT
TTCCAGTCGGGAAACCTGTCGTGCCAGCTGCATTAATGAATCGGCCAACGCGCGGGGAGAGGCGGTTTGC
GTATTGGGCGCTCTTCCGCTTCCTCGCTCACTGACTCGCTGCGCTCGGTCGTTCGGCTGCGGCGAGCGGT
ATCAGCTCACTCAAAGGCGGTAATACGGTTATCCACAGAATCAGGGGATAACGCAGGAAAGAACATGTGA
GCAAAAGGCCAGCAAAAGGCCAGGAACCGTAAAAAGGCCGCGTTGCTGGCGTTTTTCCATAGGCTCCGCC
CCCCTGACGAGCATCACAAAAATCGACGCTCAAGTCAGAGGTGGCGAAACCCGACAGGACTATAAAGATA
CCAGGCGTTTCCCCCTGGAAGCTCCCTCGTGCGCTCTCCTGTTCCGACCCTGCCGCTTACCGGATACCTG
TCCGCCTTTCTCCCTTCGGGAAGCGTGGCGCTTTCTCATAGCTCACGCTGTAGGTATCTCAGTTCGGTGT
AGGTCGTTCGCTCCAAGCTGGGCTGTGTGCACGAACCCCCCGTTCAGCCCGACCGCTGCGCCTTATCCGG
TAACTATCGTCTTGAGTCCAACCCGGTAAGACACGACTTATCGCCACTGGCAGCAGCCACTGGTAACAGG
ATTAGCAGAGCGAGGTATGTAGGCGGTGCTACAGAGTTCTTGAAGTGGTGGCCTAACTACGGCTACACTA
GAAGAACAGTATTTGGTATCTGCGCTCTGCTGAAGCCAGTTACCTTCGGAAAAAGAGTTGGTAGCTCTTG
ATCCGGCAAACAAACCACCGCTGGTAGCGGTGGTTTTTTTGTTTGCAAGCAGCAGATTACGCGCAGAAAA
AAAGGATCTCAAGAAGATCCTTTGATCTTTTCTACGGGGTCTGACGCTCAGTGGAACGAAAACTCACGTT
AAGGGATTTTGGTCATGAGATTATCAAAAAGGATCTTCACCTAGATCCTTTTAAATTAAAAATGAAGTTT
TAAATCAATCTAAAGTATATATGAGTAAACTTGGTCTGACAGTTACCAATGCTTAATCAGTGAGGCACCT
ATCTCAGCGATCTGTCTATTTCGTTCATCCATAGTTGCCTGACTCCCCGTCGTGTAGATAACTACGATAC
GGGAGGGCTTACCATCTGGCCCCAGTGCTGCAATGATACCGCGAGACCCACGCTCACCGGCTCCAGATTT
ATCAGCAATAAACCAGCCAGCCGGAAGGGCCGAGCGCAGAAGTGGTCCTGCAACTTTATCCGCCTCCATC
CAGTCTATTAATTGTTGCCGGGAAGCTAGAGTAAGTAGTTCGCCAGTTAATAGTTTGCGCAACGTTGTTG
CCATTGCTACAGGCATCGTGGTGTCACGCTCGTCGTTTGGTATGGCTTCATTCAGCTCCGGTTCCCAACG
ATCAAGGCGAGTTACATGATCCCCCATGTTGTGCAAAAAAGCGGTTAGCTCCTTCGGTCCTCCGATCGTT
GTCAGAAGTAAGTTGGCCGCAGTGTTATCACTCATGGTTATGGCAGCACTGCATAATTCTCTTACTGTCA
TGCCATCCGTAAGATGCTTTTCTGTGACTGGTGAGTACTCAACCAAGTCATTCTGAGAATAGTGTATGCG
GCGACCGAGTTGCTCTTGCCCGGCGTCAATACGGGATAATACCGCGCCACATAGCAGAACTTTAAAAGTG
CTCATCATTGGAAAACGTTCTTCGGGGCGAAAACTCTCAAGGATCTTACCGCTGTTGAGATCCAGTTCGA
TGTAACCCACTCGTGCACCCAACTGATCTTCAGCATCTTTTACTTTCACCAGCGTTTCTGGGTGAGCAAA
AACAGGAAGGCAAAATGCCGCAAAAAAGGGAATAAGGGCGACACGGAAATGTTGAATACTCATACTCTTC
CTTTTTCAATATTATTGAAGCATTTATCAGGGTTATTGTCTCATGAGCGGATACATATTTGAATGTATTT
AGAAAAATAAACAAATAGGGGTTCCGCGCACATTTCCCCGAAAAGTGCCACCTAAATTGTAAGCGTTAAT
ATTTTGTTAAAATTCGCGTTAAATTTTTGTTAAATCAGCTCATTTTTTAACCAATAGGCCGAAATCGGCA
AAATCCCTTATAAATCAAAAGAATAGACCGAGATAGGGT
[37 nt withheld, positions 9420-9456]
AAAGAACGTGGACTCCAACGTCAAAGG
[49 nt withheld, positions 9484-9532]
T
[91 nt withheld, positions 9534-9624]
G
[124 nt withheld, positions 9626-9749]
CCCATTCGCCATTCAGGCTGCGCAACTGTTGGGAAGGGCGATCGGTGCGGGCCTCTTCGCTATTACGCCA
GCTGGCGAAAGGGGGATGTGCTGCAAGGCGATTAAGTTGGGTAACGCCAGGGTTTTCCCAGTCACGACGT
TGTAAAACGACGGCCAGTGAGCGCGCGTAATACGACTCACTATAGGGCGAATTGGGGCGCGCCATTCTAG
ATTAACCCTAGAAAGATAGTCTGCGTAAAATTGACGCATGCATTCTTGAAATATTGCTCTCTCTTTCTAA
ATAGCGCGAATCCGTCGCTGTGCAT
Features (pLannotate 1.2.2; 21 found; start..end, strand, type, name):
    241..1452    +  promoter       UbC promoter: human ubiquitin C promoter
   1470..5066    +  CDS            EGF: EGF_HUMAN - Experimental evidence at protein level: Swiss-Prot protein existence level 1. EGF stimulates the growth of various epidermal and epithelial tissues in vivo and in vitro and of some fibroblasts in cell culture. Magnesiotropic hormone that stimulates magnesium reabsorption in the renal distal convoluted tubule via engagement of EGFR and activation of the magnesium channel TRPM6. Can induce neurite outgrowth in motoneurons of the pond snail Lymnaea stagnalis in vitro (PubMed:10964941). From Homo sapiens (Human).
   5185..5746    +  misc_feature   IRES: internal ribosome entry site (IRES) of the encephalomyocarditis virus (EMCV)
   5749..6348    +  CDS            PuroR: puromycin N-acetyltransferase; pac from Streptomyces alboniger; confers resistance to puromycin
   6381..6605    +  polyA_signal   bGH poly(A) signal: bovine growth hormone polyadenylation signal
   6609..6625    +  promoter       SV40 promoter (fragment): SV40 enhancer and early promoter
   6676..6692    -  protein_bind   lac operator: The lac repressor binds to the lac operator to inhibit transcription in E. coli. This inhibition can be relieved by adding lactose or isopropyl-β-D-thiogalactopyranoside (IPTG). lac repressor encoded by lacI
   6700..6730    -  promoter       lac promoter: promoter for the E. coli lac operon
   6745..6766    -  protein_bind   CAP binding site: CAP binding activates transcription in the presence of cAMP. E. coli catabolite activator protein
   6779..6818    -  CDS            lacI (fragment): lac repressor; lacI; The lac repressor binds to the lac operator to inhibit transcription in E. coli. This inhibition can be relieved by adding lactose or isopropyl-β-D-thiogalactopyranoside (IPTG).
   7103..7121    -  promoter       T3 promoter: promoter for bacteriophage T3 RNA polymerase
   7166..7182    -  protein_bind   lac operator: The lac repressor binds to the lac operator to inhibit transcription in E. coli. This inhibition can be relieved by adding lactose or isopropyl-β-D-thiogalactopyranoside (IPTG). lac repressor encoded by lacI
   7190..7220    -  promoter       lac promoter: promoter for the E. coli lac operon
   7235..7256    -  protein_bind   CAP binding site: CAP binding activates transcription in the presence of cAMP. E. coli catabolite activator protein
   7269..7361    -  CDS            lacI (fragment): lac repressor; lacI; The lac repressor binds to the lac operator to inhibit transcription in E. coli. This inhibition can be relieved by adding lactose or isopropyl-β-D-thiogalactopyranoside (IPTG).
   7544..8132    -  rep_origin     ori: high-copy-number ColE1/pMB1/pBR322/pUC origin of replication
   8303..9163    -  CDS            AmpR: β-lactamase; bla; confers resistance to ampicillin, carbenicillin, and related antibiotics
   9164..9268    -  promoter       AmpR promoter: bla
   9321..9749    -  rep_origin     f1 ori (sequence partly withheld): f1 bacteriophage origin of replication; arrow indicates direction of (+) strand synthesis
   9754..9909    -  CDS            lacZα (fragment): LacZα fragment of β-galactosidase; lacZ fragment
   9917..9935    +  promoter       T7 promoter: promoter for bacteriophage T7 RNA polymerase
