[The description below was written by a language model from this plasmid's Addgene catalogue record and pLannotate feature annotations shown in this document.]
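Description:
pPBpuro-UbC-canisEgf is a mammalian expression plasmid of about 10 kb, built on the pPBpuro backbone, that carries a cDNA for canine epidermal growth factor (Egf) cloned from MDCK cells. It is propagated in E. coli through a high-copy ColE1/pUC-type origin with ampicillin selection from the β-lactamase gene. The backbone also retains an f1 phage origin, T7 and T3 promoters, and several lac-derived remnants (lac promoter/operator, lacZα and lacI fragments) that are cloning-vector leftovers. The "PB" in the backbone name suggests a piggyBac transposon vector, but no transposon terminal repeats appear in the feature table, so the record itself does not confirm this.

The payload is a single bicistronic cassette. The human ubiquitin C (UbC) promoter drives an open reading frame of roughly 3.6 kb, which the annotation software matched to human EGF by homology; according to the catalogue entry it is the dog orthologue, and its length fits the full-length EGF precursor rather than just the mature peptide. Downstream, an EMCV IRES allows translation of puromycin N-acetyltransferase from the same transcript, which ends at a bovine growth hormone polyadenylation signal. Because the resistance gene is linked to the Egf message, puromycin selection enriches for cells that also express the ligand. The insert carries an R1127Q substitution, which the depositor states does not affect plasmid function.

The stated purpose is simply to encode dog Egf. The associated publication concerns the redundant roles of EGFR ligands in ERK activation waves during collective cell migration, which suggests use for expressing or restoring this ligand in cultured cells.
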