Addgene plasmid #173845: pPBpuro-UbC-canisEgf
Purpose: Encoding dog Egf.
Depositing lab: Michiyuki Matsuda. Depositing organization: Kyoto University, Graduate School of Biostudies. Publication: Redundant roles of EGFR ligands in the ERK activation waves during collective cell migration. Lin S, Hirayama D, Maryu G, Matsuda K, Hino N, Deguchi E, Aoki K, Iwamoto R, Terai K, Matsuda M. Life Sci Alliance. 2021 Oct 19;5(1). pii: 5/1/e202101206. doi: 10.26508/lsa.202101206. Print 2022 Jan. PubMed 34667080.
Backbone
  Vector backbone: pPBpuro
  Backbone size w/o insert (bp): 6400
  Total vector size (bp): 10000
  Vector type: Mammalian Expression
  Selectable markers: Puromycin
Growth in bacteria
  Bacterial resistance: Ampicillin, 100 μg/mL
  Growth temperature: 37°C
  Growth strain: DH5alpha
  Copy number: Unknown
Gene/Insert
  Gene/Insert name: A cDNA of canis EGF.
  Species: Madin-Darby Canine Kidney (MDCK) cells
  Insert size (bp): 3500
  Mutation: R1127Q- please see dep. comments
Terms and licenses: Academic/Nonprofit Terms; Industry Terms: Not Available to Industry
Depositor comments: Please note R1127Q mutation in EGF does not affect plasmid function.
How to cite: pPBpuro-UbC-canisEgf was a gift from Michiyuki Matsuda (Addgene plasmid # 173845 ; http://n2t.net/addgene:173845 ; RRID:Addgene_173845)
